>Addgene plasmid #112996 | Yes-10kb | addgene full sequence | sequence record 217508 | Addgene NGS Result
CTTTCGCTGTCTCCCACCCGCTCTCCGCAACACATTCACCTTTTGTTCGACGACCTTGGAGCGACTGTCG
TTAGTTCCGCGCGATTCGGTTCGCTCAAATGGTTCCGAGTGGTTCATTTCGTCTCAATAGAAATTAGTAA
TAAATATTTGTATGTACAATTTATTTGCTCCAATATATTTGTATATATTTCCCTCACAGCTATATTTATT
CTAATTTAATATTATGACTTTTTAAGGTAATTTTTTGTGACCTGTTCGGAGTGATTAGCGTTACAATTTG
AACTGAAAGTGACATCCAGTGTTTGTTCCTTGTGTAGATGCATCTCAAAAAAATGGTGGGCATAATAGTG
TTGTTTATATATATCAAAAATAACAACTATAATAATAAGAATACATTTAATTTAGAAAATGCTTGGATTT
CACTGGAACTAGAATTAATTCGGCTGCTGCTCTAAACGACGCATTTCGTACTCCAAAGTACGAATTTTTT
CCCTCAAGCTCTTATTTTCATTAAACAATGAACAGGACCTAACGCACAGTCACGTTATTGTTTACATAAA
TGATTTTTTTTACTATTCAAACTTACTCTGTTTGTGTACTCCCACTGGTATAGCCTTCTTTTATCTTTTC
TGGTTCAGGCTCTATCACTTTACTAGGTACGGCATCTGCGTTGAGTCGCCTCCTTTTAAATGTCTGACCT
TTTGCAGGTGCAGCCTTCCACTGCGAATCATTAAAGTGGGTATCACAAATTTGGGAGTTTTCACCAAGGC
TGCACCCAAGGCTCTGCTCCCACAATTTTCTCTTAATAGCACACTTCGGCACGTGAATTAATTTTACTCC
AGTCACAGCTTTGCAGCAAAATTTGCAATATTTCATTTTTTTTTATTCCACGTAAGGGTTAATGTTTTCA
AAAAAAAATTCGTCCGCACACAACCTTTCCTCTCAACAAGCAAACGTGCACTGAATTTAAGTGTATACTT
CGGTAAGCTTCGGCTATCGACGGGACCACCTTATGTTATTTCATCATGGGCCAGACCCACGTAGTCCAGC
GGCAGATCGGCGGCGGAGAAGTTAAGCGTCTCCAGGATGACCTTGCCCGAACTGGGGCACGTGGTGTTCG
ACGATGTGCAGCTAATTTCGCCCGGCTCCACGTCCGCCCATTGGTTAATCAGCAGACCCTCGTTGGCGTA
ACGGAACCATGAGAGGTACGACAACCATTTGAGGTATACTGGCACCGAGCCCGAGTTCAAGAAGAAGGCG
TTTTTCCATAGGCTCCGCCCCCCTGACGAGCATCACAAAAATCGACGCTCAAGTCAGAGGTGGCGAAACC
CGACAGGACTATAAAGATACCAGGCGTTTCCCCCTGGAAGCTCCCTCGTGCGCTCTCCTGTTCCGACCCT
GCCGCTTACCGGATACCTGTCCGCCTTTCTCCCTTCGGGAAGCGTGGCGCTTTCTCATAGCTCACGCTGT
AGGTATCTCAGTTCGGTGTAGGTCGTTCGCTCCAAGCTGGGCTGTGTGCACGAACCCCCCGTTCAGCCCG
ACCGCTGCGCCTTATCCGGTAACTATCGTCTTGAGTCCAACCCGGTAAGACACGACTTATCGCCACTGGC
AGCAGCCACTGGTAACAGGATTAGCAGAGCGAGGTATGTAGGCGGTGCTACAGAGTTCTTGAAGTGGTGG
CCTAACTACGGCTACACTAGAAGAACAGTATTTGGTATCTGCGCTCTGCTGAAGCCAGTTACCTTCGGAA
AAAGAGTTGGTAGCTCTTGATCCGGCAAACAAACCACCGCTGGTAGCGGTGGTTTTTTTGTTTGCAAGCA
GCAGATTACGCGCAGAAAAAAAGGATCTCAAGAAGATCCTTTGATCTTTTCTACGGGGTCTGACGCTCAG
TGGAACGAAAACTCACGTTAAGGGATTTTGGTCATGAGATTATCAAAAAGGATCTTCACCTAGATCCTTT
TAAATTAAAAATGAAGTTTTAAATCAATCTAAAGTATATATGAGTAAACTTGGTCTGACAGTTACCAATG
CTTAATCAGTGAGGCACCTATCTCAGCGATCTGTCTATTTCGTTCATCCATAGTTGCCTGACTCCCCGTC
GTGTAGATAACTACGATACGGGAGGGCTTACCATCTGGCCCCAGTGCTGCAATGATACCGCGAGACCCAC
GCTCACCGGCTCCAGATTTATCAGCAATAAACCAGCCAGCCGGAAGGGCCGAGCGCAGAAGTGGTCCTGC
AACTTTATCCGCCTCCATCCAGTCTATTAATTGTTGCCGGGAAGCTAGAGTAAGTAGTTCGCCAGTTAAT
AGTTTGCGCAACGTTGTTGCCATTGCTACAGGCATCGTGGTGTCACGCTCGTCGTTTGGTATGGCTTCAT
TCAGCTCCGGTTCCCAACGATCAAGGCGAGTTACATGATCCCCCATGTTGTGCAAAAAAGCGGTTAGCTC
CTTCGGTCCTCCGATCGTTGTCAGAAGTAAGTTGGCCGCAGTGTTATCACTCATGGTTATGGCAGCACTG
CATAATTCTCTTACTGTCATGCCATCCGTAAGATGCTTTTCTGTGACTGGTGAGTACTCAACCAAGTCAT
TCTGAGAATAGTGTATGCGGCGACCGAGTTGCTCTTGCCCGGCGTCAATACGGGATAATACCGCGCCACA
TAGCAGAACTTTAAAAGTGCTCATCATTGGAAAACGTTCTTCGGGGCGAAAACTCTCAAGGATCTTACCG
CTGTTGAGATCCAGTTCGATGTAACCCACTCGTGCACCCAACTGATCTTCAGCATCTTTTACTTTCACCA
GCGTTTCTGGGTGAGCAAAAACAGGAAGGCAAAATGCCGCAAAAAAGGGAATAAGGGCGACACGGAAATG
TTGAATACTCATACTCTTCCTTTTTCAATATTATTGAAGCATTTATCAGGGTTATTGTCTCATGAGCGGA
TACATATTTGAATGTATTTAGAAAAATAAACAAATAGGGGTTCCGCGCACATTTCCCCGAAAAGTGCCAC
CTGACGTCTAAGAAACCATTATTATCATGACATTAACCTATAAAAATAGGCGTATCACGAGGCCCTTTCG
TCTCGCGCGTTTCGGTGATGACGGTGAAAACCTCTGACACATGCAGCTCCCGGAGACGGTCACAGCTTGT
CTGTAAGCGGATGCCGGGAGCAGACAAGCCCGTCAGGGCGCGTCAGCGGGTGTTGGCGGGTGTCGGGGCT
GGCTTAACTATGCGGCATCAGAGCAGATTGTACTGAGAGTGCACCATATGCGGTGTGAAATACCGCACCG
AATCGCGCGGAACTAACGACAGTCGCTCCAAGGTCGTCGAACAAAAGGTGAATGTGTTGCGGAGAGCGGG
TGGGAGACAGCGAAAGAGCAACTACGAAACGTGGTGTGGTGGAGGTGAATTATGAAGAGGGCGCGCGATT
TGAAAAGTATGTATATAAAAAATATATCCCGGTGTTTTATGTAGCGATAAACGAGTTTTTGATGTAAGGT
ATGCAGGTGTGTAAGTCTTTTGGTTAGAAGACAAATCCAAAGTCTACTTGTGGGGATGTTCGAAGGGGAA
ATACTTGTATTCTATAGGTCATATCTTGTTTTTATTGGCACAAATATAATTACATTAGCTTTTTGAGGGG
GCAATAAACAGTAAACACGATGGTAATAATGGTAAAAAAAAAAAACAAGCAGTTATTTCGGATATATGTC
GGCTACTCCTTGCGTCGGGCCCGAAGTCTTAGAGCCAGATATGCGAGCACCCGGAAGCTCACGATGAGAA
TGGCCAGACCCACGTAGTCCAGCGGCAGATCGGCGGCGGAGAAGTTAAGCGTCTCCAGGATGACCTTGCC
CGAACTGGGGCACGTGGTGTTCGACGATGTGCAGCTAATTTCGCCCGGCTCCACGTCCGCCCATTGGTTA
ATCAGCAGACCCTCGTTGGCGTAACGGAACCATGAGAGGTACGACAACCATTTGAGGTATACTGGCACCG
AGCCCGAGTTCAAGAAGAAGCCGCCAAAGAGCAGGAATGGTATGATAACCGGCGGACCCACAGACAGCGC
CATCGAGGTCGAGGAGCTGGCGCAGGATATTAGATATCCGAAGGACGTTGACACATTGGCCACCAGAGTG
ACCAGCGCCAGGCAGTTGAAGAAGTGCAGCACTCCGGCCCGCAGTCCGATCATCGGATAGGCAATCGCCG
TGAAGACCAGTGGCACTGTGAGAAAAAGCGGCAATTCGGCAATCGTTTTGCCCAGAAAGTATGTGTCACA
GCGATAAAGTCGACTTCGGGCCTCCCTCATAAAAACTGGCAGCTCTGAGGTGAACACCTAAATCGAATCG
ATTCATTAGAAAGTTAGTAAATTATTGAAATGCAAATGTATTCTAAACATGACTTACATTTATCGTGGCA
AAGACGTTTTGAAAGGTCATGTTGGTCAGGAAGAGGAAGATGGCTCCGTTGATATTCATCACACCCACTT
GCGTGAGTTGTTGGCCCAAAAAGATGAGGCCAATCAAGATGGCAACCATCTGCAAATTAAAATGTTACTC
GCATCTCATTAATATTCGCGAGTTAAATGAAATTTATTTATCTTCTGCAAAACTATAAACTATACATCTC
ATTGAAAAAAACTAAGAAGGGTGTGGAATCAGGCAATTCTATCTAAAATCTAGCGAATTTGTTTCCAAGA
ATTGTAAGCGTTATATCATTTGTTTCCACTGGAACCACTCACCGTTGTCTGAATAAGTCGCACTTTTACG
AGGAGTGGTTCCTTGAGCACCGACAGCCAGGATCGCCACAGGACCGCCCGGAACTGCATGAACCAGGTGG
CCTTGTAGGTGTACCCATTCTCCGGCTGCTCCAGTGGCTTCTCCAGATTTTTGGTGGCCAACAACTGCTC
CATATCCCGGGCTACTTTGCTAATGGCAAAATTGTCGCATATCTTGGCGATCCGATCACGGGACTCGATC
TCCCGTCCGGGCACAACGGCCAACACCTGTACGTAAAAGTCCGCCGGATTGTAGTTGGTAGGACACTGGG
CACCCACGCTGGATAGGAGTTGAGATGTTATGTAATACTAGATACCCTTAATAAACACATCGAACTCACT
AGGAAAAGAAGTCGACGGCTTCGCTGGGAGTGCCCAAGAAAGCTACCCTGCCCTCGGCCATCAGAAGGAT
CTTGTCAAAGAGCTCAAACAGCTCGGAAGACGGCTGATGAATGGTCAGGATGACGGTCTTGCCCTTCTGC
GACAGCTTCTTCAGCACCTGGACGACGCTGTGGGCGGTAAAGGAGTCCAGTCCGGAGGTGGGCTCATCGC
AGATCAGAAGCGGCGGATCGGTTAGAGCCTCGGAGGCGAATGCCAGACGCTTCCTTTCTCCGCCGGACAG
ACCTTTCACCCTGCCGGGCACACCGATGATCGTGTGCTGACATTTGCTGAGCGAAAGCTCCTGGATCACC
TGATCCACGCGGGCCACTCGCTGCCGATAGGTCAGATGTCGTGGCATCCGCACCATGGCTTGGAAAATCA
GGTGTTCCCTGGCCGTTAGGGAGCCGATAAAGAGGTCATCCTGCTGGACATAGGCGCACCTGGCCTGCAT
CTCCTTGGCGTCCACAGGTTGGCCATTGAGCAGTCGCATCCCGGATGGCGATACTTGGATGCCCTGCGGC
GATCGAAAGGCAAGGGCATTCAGCAGGGTCGTCTTTCCGGCACCGGAACTGCCCATCACGGCCAAAAGTT
CGCCCGGATAGGCCACGCCGCAAACTGAGTTTCAAATTGGTAATTGGACCCTTTATTAAGATTTCACACA
GATCAGCCGACTGCGAATAGAAACTCACCGTTCTTGAGCAAATGTTTCCTGGGCGCCGGTATGTGTCGCT
CGTTGCAGAATAGTCCGCGTGTCCGGTTGACCAGCTGCCGCCATCCGGAGCCCGGCTGATTGACCGCCCC
AAAGATGTCCATATTGTGCCAGGCATAGGTGAGGTTCTCGGCTAGTTGGCCGCTCCCTGAACCGGAGTCC
TCCGGCGGACTGGGTGGCCGGAGCGTGCCGTAGTTTTTGGCCTGCCCGAAGCCCTGGTTAATGCAGCTCT
GCGAAGCCGCTCCGCTGTCACCCTGCAATGATAGGGGATCTCAAATATCAACTACAAGCGTTATGCTCAT
CTAACCCCGAACAAAAAGTACCCCGAAGTATCCTACGAAGTAGGTTTATACTTTTATTTATTTTTTGTGC
ATCTAGGATCAGCTTAAAATATCTGGTTGTTATATTTTTTGTAAAAAAGAATATAGTCGAAAATGAATGC
CTTTAGATGTCTTGATCATGATATGATCTCAAAAATTGTCTTATATAGCGAGAACAGCTACCAGAATAAT
CTGTTTCGTGTCACTATTTGTTTGTGCAATTGCGGTTTGGGATTTTTGTGGGTCGCAGTTCTCACGCCGC
AGACAATTTGATGTTGCAATCGCAGTTCCTATAGATCAAGTGAACTTAAGATGTATGCACATGTACTACT
CACATTGTTCAGATGCTCGGCAGATGGGTGTTTGCTGCCTCCGCGAATTAATAGCTCCTGATCCTCTTGG
CCCATTGCCGGGATTTTTCACACTTTCCCCTGCTTACCCACCCAAAACCAATCACCACCCCAATCACTCA
AAAAACAAACAAAAATAAGAAGCGAGAGGAGTTTTGGCACAGCACTTTGTGTTTAATTGATGGCGTAAAC
CGCTTGGAGCTTCGTCACGAAACCGCTGACAAAATGCAACTGAAGGCGGACATTGACGCTACGTAACGCT
ACAAACGGTGGCGAAAGAGATAGCGGACGCAGCGGCGAAAGAGACGGCGATATTTCTGTGGACAGAGAAG
GAGGCAAACAGCGCTGACTTTGAGTGGAATGTCATTTTGAGTGAGAGGTAATCGAAAGAACCTGGTACAT
CAAATACCCTTGGATCGAAGTAAATTTAAAACTGATCAGATAAGTTCAATGATATCCAGTGCAGTAAAAA
AAAAAAATGTTTTTTTTATCTACTTTCCGCAAAAATGGGTTTTATTAACTTACATACATACTAGAATTCG
GTACCCGCCCGGGGATCAGGGCCGCTCTAGAACTAGTGGATCCCCCGGGCTGCAGGAATTCGATAGCTGG
ATCCTACTGTTGCCGAGCACAATTGATCGGCTAAATGGTATGGCAAGAAAAGGTATGCAATATAATAATC
TTTTATTGGGTATGCAACGAAAATTTGTTTCGTCAACGTATGCAATATTTTTTATTAAAAGAGGGTATGC
AATGTATTTTATTAAAAACGGGTATGCAATATAATAATCTTTTATTGGGTATGCAACGAAAATTTGTTTC
GTCAAAGTATGCAATATTTTTTATTAAAAGAGGGTATGCAATGTATTTTATTAAAAACGGGTATGCAATG
AAAAATTATTTGGTTTCTCTAAAAAGTATGCAGCACTTATTTTTTGATAAGGTATGCAACAAAATTTTAC
TTTGCCGAAAATATGCAATGTTTTTGCGAATAAATTCAACGCACACTTATTGCTAGCATGTTTAATCTCC
TTACAGCTGCCCATCATCAAATGACCATCGGCGGGTCAACATTTTGATAACCCATTCATCGGGGGTCAGA
CTGGCTGCTCCTTCCGCATGGCGGAATGGGAAGGGTCTGTCTATAATGCCAAATTACATGCAGATTGAAT
TTTTGTGAATTCCGATTCAATAAACTGCCATGGGTCCAAACCCCCCTTCCCACGATCGTAATCCCCCGAT
TTATGGCACACACATGCCCAAAAGCAGGCGGATGTGATAAGTGCTGTGATATGTGGGCGGGATTGTCAGT
CGGGCCGAATCTGTGGATAAATATTTATGTGCTCCAACATAAATAAAAGCAAAGTATGCAAATGGAAATT
TGACGATGCTAAGACTCTTTTACTCTGCAAAAACAGCTTACAGATACGATTATGGCAAAGCTTGAAATCA
GCAATCATTTATTCATCTCTAGACTTTAAATGATTAAGATATCAAAATCGACCATTCACAATAAAATTGT
GTATTGAAACTCAACAAATTTGGCAACATATTCCATGGATAGTGTATTTGTGTATTTGTGGGAACTGTCC
GCACTCATTTGGAAATATTTTCTCCTTGATATCGACAGATGCGTTTAAATGGCAAATGTAAACTCATTGA
TAGCACATTGGGTGCAAAAAGTGAATGTTTCATATGCACACACAGTAGCAGCGGGTTGCCAAGAGCAATT
TGTCGGATGAATTCAATGAATTCAATTATTGCAAAACAATTAAACCAAGATGGGCCACTGGATAAAGGCA
ATAATTTATGGCGATTGCAAAAGGTTGAGAGCCAATGTGGACAACTTTAAGCAGACGTAAACAAAACTTG
GCCGACGAAAGAAAGCCAGCAAAGTGAAAGCAAAGCACATAAATTAGGCGAGCGGCCAAAAAATTATGGG
AAGATTAACTTTAAGCGCAGCTGATGACTTTTTAATACCCTGTACTACAACTGTAAGCCCCTGAAAACTT
TCTGTGATAACCAATTTAAATCAAATTACCTATATATTACCTATAGCTAGTTAACTATAACTATCATAAA
AATACTATTTTAAATGACGTTATTAATCCACCCTGGAGTTCAGCATTTCCAGAAAAGGTTGGTCTGAATT
TATGTGAAATTCCCGGTAAAGAAAATCGCTTTCCTCAGCACAAAGTTAAAAAAGCATAAACCTCATTTGG
CCCATTTACCAAAACAAATCAAACGTGACCACAGACAATTTTTTTTTTGTACATTTTTCCGCTGCTGCGG
GACAAAAAAAAAGAACGACAAATTATTGGCTTATTTGCGTTTTCAATTGGATTTTTATTGGCACACATAT
AAAAAGTTGAACTTTGCTTTGTTGCGCAGCGCGTTTTAAAGAAGTCGCACATAATCCCCCGACTTTGCAG
ATGACGCATACGCCCCGTTAACGGGCCATAAACAAGAACTGTCAATGTAATGTGTGGAGAACGTCCTGCG
GAATGTCTGGCCATGGTTTTGCCGAGCAGTGAGTGGAGTTTCCCCAGCTAATGGGGGTCAGTCGGCAGTC
GTCCGGCAGTCTCTTATCTACCCCCCAAAACTTTTTTGTTGCTGGGAGGTAAGTGTTTACATAAATTATG
TCAGATGAGCAGCCCGGAAATGCTTGTCATCAATTTTTTGCGCTCCATCTATGTATGTATATGTATATAT
GTGCGCTTGTCTCGTATAAATCATTCTGGTGGGTGGGGAAAAAGCCAACCGGAATGCGGGTTTCGGCTGA
CAATTTAACATGCCAAACACGTTGGTTTTGGTTTGGGGCGATTCCGGGTTGTCTGCCCGTATCGAGGGCC
TTAACCTATTTAGGGGCAATTATGGTGATGGAAATGGCGAAATGGCCCAGGAATTCTGCAGGGAAATCCC
GGGGATGCTGAGATTTTTCTTTCACTCCTTCAATCACTCTTTATGGGCCAACTTATGGCTGGCAAAATCT
CAGATTGAGGTCATTTTGTTGCCCGCAATTAATTAGCTAAAAATATCGCCACCAATCTGGAGACACTTGT
TGGGGTTCCGTTTTCAATTGACTGCAATAATTGCAATGCCATTTTTATGGTCGATTGGATAATTGCGGGA
GGAATGTGTCCTTCGCCTTGGTCCTTTGGCTCCATTCGAAAACTTCCCTGGCTTCTGTCCTGGGAATGGC
TGGCTTTTAGTTATGTAATGGAATTGAAACTATTCAATTAATGTATACAAGTTCATATTAATAGCACAAG
TTAATGATTTAATTTCAGTCATAAATGTCATTAGTTTTTACCATCGTTTACTGGTTAACTCTTGCCAAGG
TCATAAAGTTCGCAAAAAATCAGTTTAAAAGCTAAGAATTGGGTGCGAGGCACGTTGCCGTCTTGTGGTC
AAATTCTATGGGCTGTTGGGTTATATAAGCACGCCACTTGGCCAATTTGGGGAGCAGAACGCGCACGTCG
CTGCCGCACCATTAACAATTGCTTCCACGATGAGACTGCACTTGGCCCTGATCCTTGGATTTTGCCTAGT
TGGCTGGGCCCGCTCGCAGGGCACCAAGTACGGACTGTGGACTCCGGATCGGGCGCACTCCGATTCTCAG
CCCATCCAGTGGACGGGCGGGCAATTCGAGTTCCCATGCGCCAGTACCAAGTCGCTCTTCAAGAGCTCCG
GAAAGTTTATACCCAAGAATGTGATTGCCACGCGGGCGCAGCTCATTGGAGACACCATCTATCTGGCTCT
GCCGCGCTACAGGAAGGGAGTTCCGGCCACGCTGGTGAAGACCAGTATCAAGCCGGGCACCTGCTCCACC
ACCTTTAAGCCCTATCCCTGCTGGGACCTCCAGGAGGAGGGCAACTGCAAGGCTCTGCAATCGGTGGTGG
ATCTGGTGGTAGACCAAAACGAGGTGCTCTGGGTCTTGGACACGGGCATAGTGAACACTCTGGAGACTCC
GGTGCGCAAGTGCCCACCAAAAGTGGTGGCCATGTCGGTGAAGACTGGCAAGGTTCTGAAGACCGTCTCG
CTGGAGGGCCTGACTTCCAGCAATTCCCGTCTCCAATATCTGGTAGTGGACTATGCTCCGGATGGCGGCT
GCTTTGTCTACGTCAGCGATGCCGCCAATCGGGCCATCATCGTGTACAATCTCCAGGCGGATCGGGGATT
CAGGGTGGTGCTGCCCAAGGCCGTTACCGCCGGCTGTCGGTCGAGGGATGTCCTCTACATAGCCCTCATC
CGCCGGGACTGCGGCTCAACGGAACTGTACTTCACCTACCTGAGCACCAACAAACTGTTCTCCCTGAAGT
CAGAGTATCTGAGGAGTGGAGTGGCCGATGGACGCATCTTGGGTGAGTTATATATTTCGAATTTCAAAGA
AAACATTTATTAAGTTATCATAATATTCAGATCTCGGCAAGAAGCCCAGTCGCATGGTCATCATCGGCAC
GGACAACGGCTCGGCGATCTTCTTCCGCAACGAGGGCGACGCGGAGGTGTACCGCTGGGACACGAACTCC
ACATTCGTGGAGGCCAACTTCAAGCCGGTTTACCGCAGTCAGACCTGCCAGCTGGTGACCCATGCTGTGC
CCGATTACAAGCGGAACACGATGCGAGTCCTGCAGAGCAATTTTCCGGATTACATGCAGAACCGCGTTGG
ATGCGGAGCCATTCAGCAGCTGGGTCTGATGCAGGGCTGTTGGTAACCATGTTAACACCCCATTTTGGCC
ACCACTCGTCCTCCACAAGCCAATCCGAATTGAAAGCTGAAAAACTGAATATGCCATTGCAGTTAGATTG
GCAATAACCGAGAATGGGTCGCTCTTTGGACCCTCGAGTGCTCTTCGTATTTGGTATTGGTGTTTTGTAC
ATAAACTAACGACTTTGGTCGCTATTGTTGTTATCTAAGCTAAGCAAATAAACGTTTCATATTCATACAG
AAGGAGAGGCTAAATAATTGGGGCTACTGTCGCTGATAAATGGAATATTTCAATATGTAAATTGGTAGTC
CACATACACTGTATATGCATGGATAGCAGTTTTTCTCTTTTAATAGCTTTTTGCATTGCTTTTATTGCAC
TTTATTTTACCTCTTAAAAACTTAATTTTATTTGTTACTGTTTCTGGCAACTTTACTCTGCCATAAAACT
TGGGAACAACAGCGACATTAATTAAGCTAATTGGAACTGGTCCTCGTGTTAAAGTAGTCAGTAAAGTGCA
CAGATTATACTGCCATTCCCATATCTCTTCGCCCCTCACTGACGGAAAATCGAGAGGATCGAACTTCGTA
ACCTGGAGACGTTGGGTGTGGAAAAGGCCAGGCAAGTGTTAATTGGAAGTTGGCTGATAAATTGCACGGC
ATCCCTTGCAGTGGCTTCCGATTCCGTATATTTCGTCGACTCAATCGGAAAAACAGCCACAAGGCGCCGC
GGGAAATTGCGCTCGATATAAAATCAATTAATCAGCAACTCTTGTCTGTGCGCTGCGAGTGTGACCTTTG
CCCCGGGGGGCTGCGCTATGGCTTCGTGGCGTGTTGACTACGCCCACTCGCAGTCTGAAGCGGATCACGC
TGCAGCCCATGGAGCCCCAATAAATGTGCCAATGCCACCCAGCTGAGCTCCAAAAATACCAAACGGAATA
AAAGTCACCGGAATCAGCTCCAACCGATGGGAGTGGAAGCAGCTGCCACCGAAAAGGCCGTGATAAACTT
CTCTGCTCTCGCTTGATTTACAAATGCTAAACGTGGGTGTTTTGGCCACCAAAGTGTTCACTTAACAACC
AAAAGAAAAGAGTGGGATTAGCTCCAATAAGCCTGCAGCTTTGATACTGAATCAAAACTAAAGAAACAAA
CAGGCTAAACAATTCAATTTAAAATGGCCATAACAATCTCGCTTGGTAACCAAACCCAAAGTCAAAGAAA
GAAACTGGTACCAAAACAAACAATAATTCGACCTAATTGGGTCTGAAATGGAAGAGTATTTTTGAGTTGC
AACTCCCAGAGGTCCGTAGGTGGAAATGACAGATAAAACTCCAAAATGAGTAGCTGCAAAACTCATTAAC
TTTTGAGGTTCTGCGAATAAAATCCCTTCCCAAGGGGCATCACAAATTATGCCCTTTGATGTGACAAAAT
ACGCAATAAGTATATTTTTGTGTATTTGTTGAGGCACCGAAAAGATAACCGGAGCCCGCAGACAGTCAGT
TTTAATGCCTTCTGTGTCAAAAGCAAAAACCGAATTCTACGAAAGCGGCAAAAAGACAGTCGAAAGGCAG
TCAAAGGAACGTCAGGAACGAAAGCATAAGTCCTGACGGGAGTGACAAACGATTTTCCGCTGCACAGGTT
TCCCCAGCCTCATCGGCCTTTCAGTCGAGGAGATGCACAAAAAACCCGCGTAGTAATTAAATTATGCCCC
GAAAAGCCGTATGAATATTTTAATTCTTCCTGCACACTTTCAAAGGGGCGCAGCCAAGTGGAAAGCCCTG
AAGTTTGGGAACTTTTAAAGGCCCCTTAAATTTGCACACCAGAATTATTTCGGTAGCACAAGTTAAGCTG
GCCAAATAACATTTTCATTGGGCTTTCCGGGCATTTCAGAGATGTCTAAAGCCACTTTAAAGCCTCTGCC
GCCAGGATAAATCAACTAAATCAACTTCAATCCGCAGGAGATTGACAGACGAGAGAGAGAGAGAGAGTTC
TTCTGCTTCGGCACGCAAACTGACTGAGGAACTAGGGACAGGGACTGTCAAAATGCCACCACCGAATCCC
CGAATACAAAAGGACCTCCTCGGAGCCAAAGGAGCGGTGGGACACTACTGTGTGGCGCCCACTTGAAGTG
GGTTTGACAGGGAATGGCAGGCAGCTTCCCCCAAATGCTTTGATTTCTTTTGTGCTCCGCCGCCTGAATG
GGACAAAACATTCGAGGCACCACTTCTCCGGTTAATCGAAAAGCGAGAAAATCGACAGAGAATCGAGCTC
TAGTGGAAAAATGAAAGCAAATGAAAGCGTGAACTTCGTGTTCAATTGCGCAAATAAATCTGTTAACAAA
ATATCAACAACTTTCGCCGGCAGCTGTGCCACCTCCAAGGAGCCTTTAAAGTCTTTCGAGCAGATAGTTT
GTGTTGCCCAAGGTGATGTTGTATCTTCTTTAACACTGCACTGAAACAAATACACTGTCAATTGTACAAA
ACTGTAGATACAGCACTTTTTATATTTTGATATTTTCAGTAAGTTTTTTTTATTGGACGTAAACGAATAG
CTAATACAAAGTGTAAGTGCATATTATTCCCTGATTTCTCCTAGTGTATGTTCCCTCACACTGTCTGTCG
TTCATGCATTTCCATATGGACCAAGAGGATTATCGCTACGGGTTCCAAAAAACTGCCCGCAACGAAATCC
TGTTCTGCGGTTGGGCTGCCATAGCAGCGGAAGCTTTTCGGGCTATGTCCCTGTCAAGTCAGCACATCCT
GTTCACCCATTTTCCACGAATTTCCCCGAGCCTCGCTCCACTAACACGTCAACGCATCTCCATCTCCATC
TCTGTCTCCGCATCCATCTCCATCACCATCTTCATGTGAATCTGGATGGAGAGACAGCGGACTGGACGGG
CGGCGTTTGAGTGCTATAGGATTCTATTGGATATAGTTGGGCCACTCAACGCTGCTCCCGAGGCGAGCGT
TAATGCAAAGTAGCTAACTGGTTTAGAGACACGCCCCCGGTGTGTATGGCGGGGGGCGGGGAGTGGGAAG
TGGGTAATGGGAAATGGCCAAAGCGTGGGCAAAAAATGGGTGCCAAACGACTTCCGACCAGGCTTATTTT
CAAGGGGTCACGTGCTGGCAGGAAAATCAACAACAATGGCAGAATCATGCTCAGGCGGAAAAACGGGAAT
TTTCTTATGGGTTTTTCAAGCATACTTATATAGTTTGTTATTAATTTAAGCCTGTTTAAATAATTGAATT
GTAGATGTTTCGCTATGAAAAGTTATGTTTTATAACTCATAGCACTAATAAATATAAAATATAATTTGAA
TTATGTGACATTTTTCATTTACTCATTTAAATAAATATTTTTCAATATTAACATTTTGGTATCATATTTA
AGATTATTTAACTATTTATTATTTCCTGTACACATTTATCATTTTCGGCCGAAGGATAATCGAAGTTCTT
TTGTGGTTTGACGGCAAATCGATGCAATTGAAAAATAATTGAACATTGAACATCGAACGCTTATTGAATG
TCATTTGGAAATTCATGGATGTGCGGGCATGTGGGCACCAGGAGAAGGTTAAGGATGGAGGAGCAGGATC
TGGGCGGGAACTCGCATATCTAATGGATCCCCGCCCCGTGCAGGCATTCCACATTGTCATCGTTTCGCAT
TCCTCCGGCCATGCAAGATGGGAAAAAGGAAAATTATTGATTTGGTTTTAACGGCACTTAGGCCCTAATA
ATTGAGATCCTCGCCTTTGGCCCACTTTTTTGGCCCGGGAAAAGAGACGTGTGAGTCCTGGGCTGGAAAC
GTCGGAGTCGTGAGCGAAATGTGACATAAATTGAAGAATGATTTGGAAAAGGGAAATCTGTGTTTTCTTT
TTTTTTTGGGAAAGTTAATGCTGCCTTCGGGGGCTTGTCAATCAGAAATCTTTTCAAACTGAAACCCAAC
GTGGCAGGAATATATAAACGAAAGCGCGATTTAAATTTTAAACTTAAACTCTCTCTCAATATACATCCTA
ATATCTTCTTTAAAGAAGTGAACTTAGTTGTAGCTAAAAGCGAAAAAAATAAGTTTTAAATCAGAATCTG
TGATTACTTCTCACATGGCTTGTTTTTACAATCAATTCTGTTTGGATAAAACCCACAGAAATTCTAGAAG
AACCATGTCATAAACTGCTGACGTTAATCAACATATGCTTTAAAATAAAATACAGTGAGTAAGATGGAGG
AAGTAAATTGAAATGCAAACATAAATTTCGCCAAATAGATCCGCACATAAATCTAACATGAAGCAGTTGG
GAAATGCGCCAGATAGAATAAAAAGTAAATAAATACCAGCCGAAATAAGATAAACGAACGTTTTACGAGC
ACTCGAAGGGGATTTTAAACACATTCGCAGCAGGTTCTATTAAAAAGCCGTTGTAGTTGGGAAAACTGGG
AAAATTCGAGGGGTTGGGAAGGTGGTCGTCGCAGTTTATCATTTCATTTGATGATTTATTACCCATACGC
CGAGGGGTCCGAAAAAAGGGTTAACTGCCATATGGACTGGCTGAAGCTCCATAAATTTGACCAGCAAAAA
GGTTTTGGCTAAATTTATTTTTGGCGCGCTGAAAGTCGATAGAAAACCGTTTCATTCATAAAAACAAATC
GAATGGGATCCACTGCAAAAGCAGCAAAAGCAAACGGAAAAGCCAAACTTCTGCAAAGGAAAGAAGAAAA
CATTTTACACTCTCTCTCTCTCTCTCTGTTTTCAAGGAAACTCGTTTTTCCGGTTCTCTGTTTTGCACAG
ACTCTGCAACTTCAACAAGTCGTCCAGCTGTTGCCGTCTGTGGATGGCAAGTGGAAGCTGTTTTCCGCCC
AGCTACACCAGTTGCTTCTGGTGGAACTCGTTTTCCCCTGGCTTTCGCTGGCTTTTCCGAACAGCTGATT
CAACGCTGTCGCTGCCGGCGTCGACGCCAGAAAGCTGGCAACACTTTCGACAGGCGCGCAGGAAAAGCCG
ACCGTCGATTTCCTGAGAGCTCGGAGAAAATAGCGAGCAGCTGCCGCTCGAGTTTTTCGCAGTTTTTCAG
TTGGTTTTTCATTGCGGTGCCGTACGCACGTGTCTCGGAGTTTTCCCGGCTGAAAATATAATTCGAAAAC
GTCGAAAATGTGCCGATAAGATGAAAAATCGCAATAATTGTTATTTTCGGTTTAGCGCGTTGAATTGAAT
TTTTCGTAATATAAGTTTTGCGATTTGTGTAAGTTGCCGTCACGAATTTTCATCGGCTGGTCAGTGAACT
TTTGGTCAGTTTATTGGCATTTGGTATCATTTCGCCCAACTTATATTTCATTTATGGCCGAAAAAAGGTT
TATCTGATTAGCATAATGGCCACAACATCCATGGGGACACTGTGCCTAATGTCCTGAAAATTGTATTCCC
AGAAAATTGTGGTGTGTACCAGTGATTGATGTAGGTAGCCCAGTTATAAGTTACGAAGAACAAAGAAAAT
TCTGGCCAAATGATTAAGAAAGGATGCTTAATAGAAATCTAAATTCGTTTTAAATGAGTAAAGTGAACCT
GCAGCTAAACAGATATTTGTATCGTTTAGTAAACTCTTTTGAAGCCCTAATTAAAGGAATTTTTGCTTGA
AAAAGAACCCAAAGGTATTCAGAATATGGTAAATATAATTATGAACTTGGTGCTATGAATTATAGAAACT
TTTGTTTTTAATTTAATTCTGTTCTGTAAGCAACAACTTTTTGATTTCAAATTTCATGTCGGATTCTATA
TATTTTCCGCACAATAAAAACTATTTCCGAAATTATTCGTACCCCTTCCCATCGTAGAAAACTTAAGAAA
TTAATTGAAGGCATGTGGACTTTGCAACATGCAACCAAAATGACACATTTTTCTTACAACTTTCTTTCCA
CCTATCTGCACTTTCGGGGAACTTTACTGCTCTATTTCGGCAAGAAATATATTAAAGGCTTTTTATGATC
AATGCGTCCGCAAAAGTGCAATCCAAGGGCCAGACTCAACTGGCAACTGGGGAGTACTTTGGAAAAACCG
ATGGAAAACCTGCAAAGGCTCATGCCGAACGAACATTAAATAAATGTGATGCTCGCATCTTGTCAATGAA
CAAATAAACAAATAAAACGGAAATGGGAATGGGACAACAAACATTGTTTGTACAAATGCGGGAAAGTCGT
AAAAAGTGTTGTGAGCATGAAATTTGAATTTCGAAGAAAAATATGGGTAAAGTCAAGTAACCGTGGAGGG
AAACAAACCTAAAGTAAACCTCAAACAAATGTATACAAAAATTGTTGGCATTTCGTGCTAGATTCCTTTT
GGGCTTCTTTCAACTTTGCGCAATGCCTGCTGCTTTTTTATGGCCACAATAAATAAAAGTCAACTAGAGT
AGAAGGGGGGCACTGGCAAACAATGGACAAAAGGTTGGCTTGCGAAAATATTTGCACAGTCGCAAAGTAG
CAAGCAAAAAATCACCAAACAGTCCAGATAGCGCAAAGTTTTCTAATTTCCCGCAAGGAAATGGCTGCGC
AAACCTTTCGAAAACATCCAGTCATCTCAATAGGACACACAATGCATAAAACTTTCAATTTATGGACATG
CAGAGGGCTAGCAATAAGTGTGCGTTGAATTTATTCGCAAAAACATTGCATATTTTCGGCAAAGTAAAAT
TTTGTTGCATACCTTATCAAAAAATAAGTGCTGCATACTTTTTAGAGAAACCAAATAATTTTTCATTGCA
TACCCGTTTTTAATAAAATACATTGCATACCCTCTTTTAATAAAAAATATTGCATACTTTGACGAAACAA
ATTTTCGTTGCATACCCAATAAAAGATTATTATATTGCATACCCGTTTTTAATAAAATACATTGCATACC
CTCTTTTAATAAAAAATATTGCATACGTTGACGAAACAAATTTTCGTTGCATACCCAATAAAAGATTATT
ATATTGCATACCTTTTCTTGCCATACCATTTAGCCGATCAATTGTGCTCGGCAACAGTAGGATCCAGCTA
TCGAATTCCTGCAGCCAAGCTTTGCGTACTCGCAAATTATTAAAAATAAAACTTTAAAAATAATTTCGTC
TAATTAATATTATGAGTTAATTCAAACCCCACGGACATGCTAAGGGTTAATCAACAATCATATCGCTGTC
TCACTCAGACTCAATACGACACTCAGAATACTATTCCTTTCACTCGCACTTATTGCAAGCATACGTTAAG
TGGATGTCTCTTGCCGACGGGACCACCTTATGTTATTTCATCATGGTCTGGCCATTCTCATCGTGAGCTT
CCGGGTGCTCGCATATCTGGCTCTAAGACTTCGGGCCCGACGCAAGGAGTAGCCGACATATATCCGAAAT
AACTGCTTGTTTTTTTTTTTTACCATTATTACCATCGTGTTTACTGTTTATTGCCCCCTCAAAAAGCTAA
TGTAATTATATTTGTGCCAATAAAAACAAGATATGACCTATAGAATACAAGTATTTCCCCTTCGAACATC
CCCACAAGTAGACTTTGGATTTGTCTTCTAACCAAAAGACTTACACACCTGCATACCTTACATCAAAAAC
TCGTTTATCGCTACATAAAACACCGGGATATATTTTTTATATACATACTTTTCAAATCGCGCGCCCTCTT
CATAATTCACCTCCACCACACCACGTTTCGTAGTTGCT
Features (pLannotate 1.2.2; 14 found; start..end, strand, type, name):
    443..1028    -  misc_feature   P element 5' end: No description available
   1029..1257    -  CDS            mini-white (fragment): Drosophila white gene eye color pigment; white; This is a modified version of the white gene lacking part of the first intron.
   1263..1851    -  rep_origin     ori: high-copy-number ColE1/pMB1/pBR322/pUC origin of replication
   2022..2882    -  CDS            AmpR: β-lactamase; bla; confers resistance to ampicillin, carbenicillin, and related antibiotics
   2883..2987    -  promoter       AmpR promoter: bla
   3082..3117    +  CDS            rop (fragment): Rop protein, which maintains plasmids at low copy number; rop
   3219..3288    +  misc_feature   bom (fragment): basis of mobility region from pBR322
   3287..7064    -  gene           mini-white (fragment): white; This modified version of the white gene lacks part of the first intron.
   7090..7135    +  misc_feature   MCS (fragment): pBluescript multiple cloning site
   7161..7541    -  protein_bind   gypsy insulator: chromatin insulator from Drosophila Su(Hw), CP190, and Mod(mdg4)67.2
  17863..18243   +  protein_bind   gypsy insulator: chromatin insulator from Drosophila Su(Hw), CP190, and Mod(mdg4)67.2
  18269..18286   -  misc_feature   MCS (fragment): pBluescript multiple cloning site
  18293..18525   +  misc_feature   P element 3' end: P element 3' end
  18525..432     +  gene           mini-white (fragment) (across the origin): white; This modified version of the white gene lacks part of the first intron.
