[The description below was written by a language model from this plasmid's Addgene catalogue record and pLannotate feature annotations shown in this document.]
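Description:
Yes-10kb is a P element transformation vector built on the pCasper4 backbone, designed to carry a 10 kb fragment of the Drosophila melanogaster follicle cell amplicon DAFC-62D into the fly genome by transposon-mediated insertion. The sequenced plasmid is about 18.9 kb. In bacteria it is maintained through a high-copy ColE1/pUC-type origin and selected with ampicillin via a β-lactamase gene under its own promoter. Short remnants of rop and the pBR322 bom region are also annotated and appear to be backbone leftovers rather than functional elements.

The fly-specific components are the P element 5' and 3' ends, which define the segment that P transposase mobilises into the germline genome, and the mini-white gene, a version of white lacking part of its first intron that restores eye pigmentation in a white mutant background and so marks transformants. The annotation tool reports mini-white as several fragments, including small ones adjacent to the P element ends. Two copies of the gypsy insulator, the chromatin boundary element bound by Su(Hw), CP190 and Mod(mdg4)67.2, lie in opposite orientations next to pBluescript polylinker fragments and bracket an unannotated stretch of roughly 10.3 kb. This size and position match the DAFC-62D insert, although the feature table does not label it and the cloning sites are recorded as unknown. Flanking the amplicon with insulators would be expected to shield it from position effects at the insertion site. This suits the construct for testing whether the 10 kb region can direct developmentally regulated gene amplification in follicle cells at ectopic chromosomal locations.
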