Addgene plasmid #112996: Yes-10kb
Purpose: P element vector for transposon insertion of the 10Kb Drosophila Amplicon in Follicle Cells (DAFC-62D) into Drosophila genome
Depositing lab: Terry Orr-Weaver. Depositing organization: Whitehead Institute for Biomedical Research. Publication: Isolation of a Drosophila amplification origin developmentally activated by transcription. Xie F, Orr-Weaver TL. Proc Natl Acad Sci U S A. 2008 Jul 15;105(28):9651-6. doi: 10.1073/pnas.0804146105. Epub 2008 Jul 9. PubMed 18621687.
Backbone
  Vector backbone: pCasper4
  Vector type: P insertion vector
Growth in bacteria
  Bacterial resistance: Ampicillin, 100 μg/mL
  Growth temperature: 37°C
  Growth strain: DH5alpha
  Copy number: High Copy
Gene/Insert
  Gene/Insert name: 10Kb DAFC-62D amplicon
  Species: D. melanogaster (fly)
  Cloning method: Restriction Enzyme; 5′ cloning site Unknown (unknown if destroyed); 3′ cloning site Unknown (unknown if destroyed)
Terms and licenses: Academic/Nonprofit Terms; Industry Terms: Not Available to Industry
How to cite: Yes-10kb was a gift from Terry Orr-Weaver (Addgene plasmid # 112996 ; http://n2t.net/addgene:112996 ; RRID:Addgene_112996)
